Addgene plasmid #185926: pMRE-Himar-135
Purpose: Himar transposon delivery plasmid that delivers a red fluorescent mScarlet-I protein gene
Depositing lab: Mitja Remus-Emsermann. Depositing organization: Freie Universitaet Berlin. Publication: Chromatic Bacteria v.2-A Himar1 Transposon-Based Delivery Vector to Extend the Host Range of a Toolbox to Fluorescently Tag Bacteria. Stocks C, Schlechter R, Remus-Emsermann M. Bacteria 2022, 1(1), 56-65 10.3390/bacteria1010006.
Backbone
  Vector backbone: Unspecified
  Vector type: Bacterial Expression
Growth in bacteria
  Bacterial resistance: Chloramphenicol, 25 μg/mL
  Growth temperature: 37°C
  Growth strain: S17-1
  Copy number: High Copy
Gene/Insert
  Gene/Insert name: mScarlet-I
  Species: Synthetic
  Cloning method: Gibson Cloning
Terms and licenses: Academic/Nonprofit Terms; Industry Terms: Not Available to Industry
Depositor comments: Please visit https://www.biorxiv.org/content/10.1101/2021.03.26.437257v1 for bioRxiv preprint.
How to cite: pMRE-Himar-135 was a gift from Mitja Remus-Emsermann (Addgene plasmid # 185926 ; http://n2t.net/addgene:185926 ; RRID:Addgene_185926)
