[The description below was written by a language model from this plasmid's Addgene catalogue record and pLannotate feature annotations shown in this document.]
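Description:
pMRE-Himar-135 is a 5.4 kb bacterial transposon delivery plasmid from the "Chromatic Bacteria v.2" toolbox, built to insert a red fluorescent protein gene into the chromosomes of diverse bacteria by Himar1 (mariner-family) transposition. The backbone is not named in the record, but the annotated features indicate a conjugative suicide-vector design. Replication depends on the R6K γ origin, which functions only in hosts that supply the pi initiator protein, and an incP oriT allows mobilisation by conjugation from a donor carrying the transfer functions, consistent with S17-1 being the listed propagation strain. In recipients lacking pi the plasmid cannot replicate, so chloramphenicol-resistant, fluorescent clones should arise from transposition into the genome. The record lists the plasmid as high copy and selected with chloramphenicol.

The payload is a synthetic mScarlet-I coding sequence (a rapidly maturing monomeric red fluorescent protein) followed by the lambda t0 terminator. Directly downstream lies a cat chloramphenicol acetyltransferase gene with its own promoter fragment and the rrnB T1 terminator. The promoter driving mScarlet-I is not annotated. The automated annotation also does not identify the Himar1 transposase or the transposon's inverted repeats. A lac promoter with its CAP site and operator precedes the roughly 1.1 kb unannotated region at the end of the record, and whether that region encodes the transposase cannot be confirmed from the table. The short hits to Tn5 and Bacteroides transposases, β-lactamase, lacZα, M13 ori and a pBluescript MCS are fragments, probably remnants of earlier vectors rather than functional parts. No intact ampicillin resistance gene is annotated. The construct is used to tag environmental or otherwise hard-to-transform bacteria with a stable fluorescent marker for microscopy and for tracking strains in mixed communities.
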