Features (pLannotate 1.2.2; 18 found; start..end, strand, type, name):
     36..52      +  promoter       AmpR promoter (fragment): bla
     53..274     +  CDS            AmpR (fragment): β-lactamase; bla; confers resistance to ampicillin, carbenicillin, and related antibiotics
    379..523     +  rep_origin     M13 ori (fragment): M13 bacteriophage origin of replication; arrow indicates direction of (+) strand synthesis
    588..976     +  rep_origin     R6K γ ori: γ replication origin from E. coli plasmid R6K; requires the R6K initiator protein pi for replication
   1087..1127    +  misc_feature   MCS (fragment): pBluescript multiple cloning site
   1129..1374    -  CDS            TRA4_BACFG (fragment): Protein inferred from homology: Swiss-Prot protein existence level 3. Required for the transposition of the insertion element. From Bacteroides fragilis.
   1422..1739    +  CDS            tnpA (fragment): TN5P_ECOLX - Also known as tnp. Experimental evidence at protein level: Swiss-Prot protein existence level 1. Mediates transposition of transposon Tn5 by a 'cut and paste' mechanism. First, the monomeric transposase binds the 19 bp inverted DNA repeats flanking the transposon. Then, dimerization of the DNA- bound transposase creates a synaptic DNA complex. After nicking of the first DNA strand, excision of the transposon proceeds through a series of intermediates. The transposase then mediates the insertion of the transposon at a new site by strand transfer. The activity of the wild- type tran
   1776..2471    +  CDS            mScarlet-I: mScarlet-I is a basic (constitutively fluorescent) red fluorescent protein published in 2016, derived from synthetic construct. It is reported to be a rapidly-maturing monomer with moderate acid sensitivity.
   2492..2586    +  terminator     lambda t0 terminator: transcription terminator from phage lambda
   2601..2629    +  promoter       cat promoter (fragment): promoter of the E. coli cat gene encoding chloramphenicol acetyltransferase
   2630..3286    +  CDS            cat: CAT_ECOLX - Experimental evidence at protein level: Swiss-Prot protein existence level 1. This enzyme is an effector of chloramphenicol resistance in bacteria. From Escherichia coli. This protein is used as a marker in many commonly used cloning vectors, such as pACYC184.
   3354..3440    +  terminator     rrnB T1 terminator: Escherichia coli rrnB; transcription terminator T1 from the E. coli rrnB gene
   3584..3784    +  CDS            bla(M) (fragment): β-lactamase lacking the signal sequence; bla(M); allows cytosolic expression of β-lactamase
   3785..3851    -  CDS            lacZα (fragment): LacZα fragment of β-galactosidase; lacZ fragment
   3935..4043    -  oriT           oriT: incP origin of transfer
   4190..4211    +  protein_bind   CAP binding site: CAP binding activates transcription in the presence of cAMP. E. coli catabolite activator protein
   4226..4256    +  promoter       lac promoter: promoter for the E. coli lac operon
   4264..4280    +  protein_bind   lac operator: The lac repressor binds to the lac operator to inhibit transcription in E. coli. This inhibition can be relieved by adding lactose or isopropyl-β-D-thiogalactopyranoside (IPTG). lac repressor encoded by lacI
>Addgene plasmid #185926 | pMRE-Himar-135 | addgene full sequence | sequence record 377516 | Addgene NGS Result
CTAGATGCATGCTCGAGCGGCCGCCAGTGTGATGGATTGAAAAAGGAAGAGTATGAGTATTCAACATTTC
CGTGTCGCCCTTATTCCCTTTTTTGCGGCATTTTGCCTTCCTGTTTTTGCTCACCCAGAAACGCTGGTGA
AAGTAAAAGATGCTGAAGATCAGTTGGGTGCACGAGTGGGTTACATCGAACTGGATCTCAACAGCGGTAA
GATCCTTGAGAGTTTTCGCCCCGAAGAACGTTTTCCAATGATGAGCACTTTTAAAGTTCTGCTAACAGGT
TGGCTGATAAGTCCCCGGTCTGACACATAGATGGCGTCGCTAGTATTAAATGCATATTATTTTTATATAG
TACCAACCTTCAAATGATTCCCAGATCTCAAACTGGAACAACACTCAACCCTATCTCGGTCTATTCTTTT
GATTTATAAGGGATTTTGCCGATTTCGGCCTATTGGTTAAAAAATGAGCTGATTTAACAAAAATTTAACG
CGAATTTTAACAAAATATTAACGCTTACAATTTAGGTGGCACTTTTCGGGGAAATGTGCGCGGAACCAGA
TCCGGCCACGATGCGTCCGGCGTAGAGGATCTGAAGATCAGCAGTTCAACCTGTTGATAGTACGTACTAA
GCTCTCATGTTTCACGTACTAAGCTCTCATGTTTAACGTACTAAGCTCTCATGTTTAACGAACTAAACCC
TCATGGCTAACGTACTAAGCTCTCATGGCTAACGTACTAAGCTCTCATGTTTCACGTACTAAGCTCTCAT
GTTTGAACAATAAAATTAATATAAATCAGCAACTTAAATAGCCTCTAAGGTTTTAAGTTTTATAAGAAAA
AAAAGAATATATAAGGCTTTTAAAGCTTTTAAGGTTTAACGGTTGTGGACAACAAGCCAGGGATGTAACG
CACTGAGAAGCCCTTAGAGCCTCTCAAAGCAATTTTGAGTGACACAGGAACACTTAACGGCTGACATGGG
AATTCTTGAAGACGAAAGGGCCTCGTGATACGCCTATTTTTATAGGTTAATGTCATGATAATAATGGTTT
CTTAGACGTCAGGTGGCACTTTTCGGGGTTAATTAAGGGCTGCAGGAATTCGATATCAAGCTTATCGATA
CCGTCGAAATTCTGATTAATAATTTGTTTAAATTTTTCGTTTGGCGTGAGGTATCCAAGTCTTTTACGAG
GTCGATTATTGAGTTTATTTTCAATCCACTTAATCTGTTTGTTGGTTACTTCACTAAAGTCCTTACCCTT
TGGGATATACTGCCTGATAAGCCCGTTGGTGTTTTCATTGGCACCACGTTCCCATGAGTGGTATGGTTTG
CAAAAATAGAATTTTATTTCCAATTTTTGCGCAATTTCCTCGTGCTCTAGAATATAAACTGCCAGGAATT
GGGGATCGGATTCGAGCTCGCACGCTGCCGCAAGCACTCAGGGCGCAAGGGCTGCTAAAGGAAGCGGAAC
ACGTAGAAAGCCAGTCCGCAGAAACGGTGCTGACCCCGGATGAATGTCAGCTACTGGGCTATCTGGACAA
GGGAAAACGCAAGCGCAAAGAGAAAGCAGGTAGCTTGCAGTGGGCTTACATGGCGATAGCTAGACTGGGC
GGTCTTATGGACAGCAAGCGAACCGGAATTGCCAGCTGGGGCGCCCTCTGGTAAGGTTGGGAAGCCCTGC
AAAGTAAACTGGATGGCTTTCTTGCCGCCAAGGATCTGATGGCGCAGGGGATCAAGATCTGATCAAGAGA
CAGGATACTAGTGGAGGAAGAAAAAATGGTGAGCAAGGGCGAGGCAGTGATCAAGGAGTTCATGCGGTTC
AAGGTGCACATGGAGGGCTCCATGAACGGCCACGAGTTCGAGATCGAGGGCGAGGGCGAGGGCCGCCCCT
ACGAGGGCACCCAGACCGCCAAGCTGAAGGTGACCAAGGGTGGCCCCCTGCCCTTCTCCTGGGACATCCT
GTCCCCTCAGTTCATGTACGGCTCCAGGGCCTTCATCAAGCACCCCGCCGACATCCCCGACTACTATAAG
CAGTCCTTCCCCGAGGGCTTCAAGTGGGAGCGCGTGATGAACTTCGAGGACGGCGGCGCCGTGACCGTGA
CCCAGGACACCTCCCTGGAGGACGGCACCCTGATCTACAAGGTGAAGCTCCGCGGCACCAACTTCCCTCC
TGACGGCCCCGTAATGCAGAAGAAGACAATGGGCTGGGAAGCGTCCACCGAGCGGTTGTACCCCGAGGAC
GGCGTGCTGAAGGGCGACATTAAGATGGCCCTGCGCCTGAAGGACGGCGGCCGCTACCTGGCGGACTTCA
AGACCACCTACAAGGCCAAGAAGCCCGTGCAGATGCCCGGCGCCTACAACGTCGACCGCAAGTTGGACAT
CACCTCCCACAACGAGGACTACACCGTGGTGGAACAGTACGAACGCTCCGAGGGCCGCCACTCCACCGGC
GGCATGGACGAGCTGTACAAGTAAGTAATTAGCTGAGCTTGGACTCCTGTTGATAGATCCAGTAATGACC
TCAGAACTCCATCTGGATTTGTTCAGAACGCTCGGTTGCCGCCGGGCGTTTTTTATTGGTGAGAATCCAA
GCTAGCTTGGCGAGATTTTCAGGAGCTAAGGAAGCTAAAATGGAGAAAAAAATCACTGGATATACCACCG
TTGATATATCCCAATGGCATCGTAAAGAACATTTTGAGGCATTTCAGTCAGTTGCTCAATGTACCTATAA
CCAGACCGTTCAGCTGGATATTACGGCCTTTTTAAAGACCGTAAAGAAAAATAAGCACAAGTTTTATCCG
GCCTTTATTCACATTCTTGCCCGCCTGATGAATGCTCATCCGGAATTTCGTATGGCAATGAAAGACGGTG
AGCTGGTGATATGGGATAGTGTTCACCCTTGTTACACCGTTTTCCATGAGCAAACTGAAACGTTTTCATC
GCTCTGGAGTGAATACCACGACGATTTCCGGCAGTTTCTACACATATATTCGCAAGATGTGGCGTGTTAC
GGTGAAAACCTGGCCTATTTCCCTAAAGGGTTTATTGAGAATATGTTTTTCGTCTCAGCCAATCCCTGGG
TGAGTTTCACCAGTTTTGATTTAAACGTGGCCAATATGGACAACTTCTTCGCCCCCGTTTTCACCATGGG
CAAATATTATACGCAAGGCGACAAGGTGCTGATGCCGCTGGCGATTCAGGTTCATCATGCCGTTTGTGAT
GGCTTCCATGTCGGCAGAATGCTTAATGAATTACAACAGTACTGCGATGAGTGGCAGGGCGGGGCGTAAT
TTTTTTAAGGCAGTTATTGGTGCCCTTAAACGCCTGGGGTAATGACTCTCTAGCTTGAGGCATCAAATAA
AACGAAAGGCTCAGTCGAAAGACTGGGCCTTTCGTTTTATCTGTTGTTTGTCGGTGAACGCTCTCCTGAG
TAGGACAAATCCGCCGCTAGGAGCTTGCGGCCGCCAGCCCGGGCAATTCGAGGGGTATCGCTCTTGAAGG
GAACTATGTTGAATAATAAAAACGAATTTTCACAAAAAAATGTGTTTTTCTTTGTTAGACCGGGGACTTA
TCAGCCAACCTGTTATGTGGCGCGGTATTATCCCGTATTGACGCCGGGCAAGAGCAACTCGGTCGCCGCA
TACACTATTCTCAGAATGACTTGGTTGAGTACTCACCAGTCACAGAAAAGCATCTTACGGATGGCATGAC
AGTAAGAGAATTATGCAGTGCTGCCATAACCATGAGTGATAACACTGCGGCCAACTTACTTCTGACAACG
ATCGAGGCGATTAAGTTGGGTAACGCCAGGGTTTTCCCAGTCACGACGTTGTAAAACGACGGCCAGTGAA
TTAATTCTTGAAGACGAAAGGGCCTCGTGATACGCCTATTTTTATAGGTTAATGTCATGATAATAATGGT
TTCTTAGAGCTTATCGGCCAGCCTCGCAGAGCAGGATTCCCGTTGAGCACCGCCAGGTGCGAATAAGGGA
CAGTGAAGAAGGAACACCCGCTCGCGGGTGGGCCTACTTCACCTATCCTGCCCGGCTGACGCCGTTGGAT
ACACCAAGGAAAGTCTACACGAACCCTTTGGCAAAATCCTGTATATCGTGCGAAAAAGGATGGATATACC
GAAAAAATCGCTATAATGACCCCGAAGCAGGGTTATGCAGCGGGTGAGCGCAACGCAATTAATGTGAGTT
AGCTCACTCATTAGGCACCCCAGGCTTTACACTTTATGCTTCCGGCTCGTATGTTGTGTGGAATTGTGAG
CGGATAACAATTTCACACAGGAAACACATATGGAAAAAAAGGAATTTCGTGTTTTGATAAAATACTGTTT
TCTGAAGGGAAAAAATACAGTGGAAGCAAAAACTTGGCTTGATAATGAGTTTCCGGACTCTGCCCCAGGG
AAATCAACAATAATTGATTGGTATGCAAAATTCAAGCGTGGTGAAATGAGCACGGAGGACGGTGAACGCA
GTGGACGCCCGAAAGAGGTGGTTACCGACGAAAACATCAAAAAAATCCACAAAATGATTTTGAATGACCG
TAAAATGAAGTTGATCGAGATAGCAGAGGCCTTAAAGATATCAAAGGAACGTGTTGGTCATATCATTCAT
CAATATTTGGATATGCGGAAGCTCTGTGCAAAATGGGTGCCGCGCGAGCTCACATTTGACCAAAAACAAC
AACGTGTTGATGATTCTGAGCGGTGTTTGCAGCTGTTAACTCGTAATACACCCGAGTTTTTCCGTCGATA
TGTGACAATGGATGAAACATGGCTCCATCACTACACTCCTGAGTCCAATCGACAGTCGGCTGAGTGGACA
GCGACCGGTGAACCGTCTCCGAAGCGTGGAAAGACTCAAAAGTCCGCTGGCAAAGTAATGGCCTCTGTTT
TTTGGGATGCGCATGGAATAATTTTTATCGATTATCTTGAGAAGGGAAAAACCATCAACAGTGACTATTA
TATGGCGTTATTGGAGCGTTTGAAGGTCGAAATCGCGGCAAAACGGCCCCACATGAAGAAGAAAAAAGTG
TTGTTCCACCAAGACAACGCACCGTGCCACAAGTCATTGAGAACGATGGCAAAAATTCATGAATTGGGCT
TCGAATTGCTTCCCCACCCGCCGTATTCTCCAGATCTGGCCCCCAGCGACTTTTTCTTGTTCTCAGACCT
CAAAAGGATGCTCGCAGGGAAAAAATTTGGCTGCAATGAAGAGGTGATCGCCGAAACTGAGGCCTATTTT
GAGGCAAAACCGAAGGAGTACTACCAAAATGGTATCAAAAAATTGGAAGGTCGTTATAATCGTTGTATCG
CTCTTGAAGGGAACTATGTTGAATAATAAAAACGAATTTTCACAAAAAAATGTGTTTTTCTTTGTTAGAC
CGGATCTGCAGAATTCCAGCACACTGGCGGCCGTTA
